>Addgene plasmid #74119 | AIO-GFP | addgene full sequence | sequence record 454380 | Addgene NGS Result
CGCTTCCGGATCTCGCCGTTGGCCAGGGTAATCTCGGTCTTGAAAAAGTTCATGATGTTGCTGTAGAAGA
AGTACTTGGCGGTAGCCTTGCCGATTTCCTGCTCGCTCTTGGCGATCATCTTCCGCACGTCGTACACCTT
GTAGTCGCCGTACACGAACTCGCTTTCCAGCTTAGGGTACTTTTTGATCAGGGCGGTTCCCACGACGGCG
TTCAGGTAGGCGTCGTGGGCGTGGTGGTAGTTGTTGATCTCGCGCACTTTGTAAAACTGGAAATCCTTCC
GGAAATCGGACACCAGCTTGGACTTCAGGGTGATCACTTTCACTTCCCGGATCAGCTTGTCATTCTCGTC
GTACTTAGTGTTCATCCGGGAGTCCAGGATCTGTGCCACGTGCTTTGTGATCTGCCGGGTTTCCACCAGC
TGTCTCTTGATGAAGCCGGCCTTATCCAGTTCGCTCAGGCCGCCTCTCTCGGCCTTGGTCAGATTGTCGA
ACTTTCTCTGGGTAATCAGCTTGGCGTTCAGCAGCTGCCGCCAGTAGTTCTTCATCTTCTTCACGACCTC
TTCGGAGGGCACGTTGTCGCTCTTGCCCCGGTTCTTGTCGCTTCTGGTCAGCACCTTGTTGTCGATGGAG
TCGTCCTTCAGAAAGCTCTGAGGCACGATATGGTCCACATCGTAGTCGGACAGCCGGTTGATGTCCAGTT
CCTGGTCCACGTACATATCCCGCCCATTCTGCAGGTAGTACAGGTACAGCTTCTCGTTCTGCAGCTGGGT
GTTTTCCACGGGGTGTTCTTTCAGGATCTGGCTGCCCAGCTCTTTGATGCCCTCTTCGATCCGCTTCATT
CTCTCGCGGCTGTTCTTCTGTCCCTTCTGGGTGGTCTGGTTCTCTCTGGCCATTTCGATCACGATGTTCT
CGGGCTTGTGCCGGCCCATCACTTTCACGAGCTCGTCCACCACCTTCACTGTCTGCAGGATGCCCTTCTT
AATGGCGGGGCTGCCGGCCAGATTGGCAATGTGCTCGTGCAGGCTATCGCCCTGGCCGGACACCTGGGCT
TTCTGGATGTCCTCTTTAAAGGTCAGGCTGTCGTCGTGGATCAGCTGCATGAAGTTTCTGTTGGCGAAGC
CGTCGGACTTCAGGAAATCCAGGATTGTCTTGCCGGACTGCTTGTCCCGGATGCCGTTGATCAGCTTCCG
GCTCAGCCTGCCCCAGCCGGTGTATCTCCGCCGCTTCAGCTGCTTCATCACTTTGTCGTCGAACAGGTGG
GCATAGGTTTTCAGCCGTTCCTCGATCATCTCTCTGTCCTCAAACAGTGTCAGGGTCAGCACGATATCTT
CCAGAATGTCCTCGTTTTCCTCATTGTCCAGGAAGTCCTTGTCCTTGATAATTTTCAGCAGATCGTGGTA
TGTGCCCAGGGAGGCGTTGAACCGATCTTCCACGCCGGAGATTTCCACGGAGTCGAAGCACTCGATTTTC
TTGAAGTAGTCCTCTTTCAGCTGCTTCACGGTCACTTTCCGGTTGGTCTTGAACAGCAGGTCCACGATGG
CCTTTTTCTGCTCGCCGCTCAGGAAGGCGGGCTTTCTCATTCCCTCGGTCACGTATTTCACTTTGGTCAG
CTCGTTATACACGGTGAAGTACTCGTACAGCAGGCTGTGCTTGGGCAGCACCTTCTCGTTGGGCAGGTTC
TTATCGAAGTTGGTCATCCGCTCGATGAAGCTCTGGGCGGAAGCGCCCTTGTCCACCACTTCCTCGAAGT
TCCAGGGGGTGATGGTTTCCTCGCTCTTTCTGGTCATCCAGGCGAATCTGCTGTTTCCCCTGGCCAGAGG
GCCCACGTAGTAGGGGATGCGGAAGGTCAGGATCTTCTCGATCTTTTCCCGGTTGTCCTTCAGGAATGGG
TAAAAATCTTCCTGCCGCCGCAGAATGGCGTGCAGCTCTCCCAGGTGGATCTGGTGGGGGATGCTGCCGT
TGTCGAAGGTCCGCTGCTTCCGCAGCAGGTCCTCTCTGTTCAGCTTCACGAGCAGTTCCTCGGTGCCGTC
CATCTTTTCCAGGATGGGCTTGATGAACTTGTAGAACTCTTCCTGGCTGGCTCCGCCGTCAATGTAGCCG
GCGTAGCCGTTCTTGCTCTGGTCGAAGAAAATCTCTTTGTACTTCTCAGGCAGCTGCTGCCGCACGAGAG
CTTTCAGCAGGGTCAGGTCCTGGTGGTGCTCGTCGTATCTCTTGATCATAGAGGCGCTCAGGGGGGCCTT
GGTGATCTCGGTGTTCACTCTCAGGATGTCGCTCAGCAGGATGGCGTCGGACAGGTTCTTGGCGGCCAGA
AACAGGTCGGCGTACTGGTCGCCGATCTGGGCCAGCAGGTTGTCCAGGTCGTCGTCGTAGGTGTCCTTGC
TCAGCTGCAGTTTGGCATCCTCGGCCAGGTCGAAGTTGCTCTTGAAGTTGGGGGTCAGGCCCAGGCTCAG
GGCAATCAGGTTGCCGAACAGGCCATTCTTCTTCTCGCCGGGCAGCTGGGCGATCAGATTTTCCAGCCGT
CTGCTCTTGCTCAGTCTGGCAGACAGGATGGCCTTGGCGTCCACGCCGCTGGCGTTGATGGGGTTTTCCT
CGAACAGCTGGTTGTAGGTCTGCACCAGCTGGATGAACAGCTTGTCCACGTCGCTGTTGTCGGGGTTCAG
GTCGCCCTCGATCAGGAAGTGGCCCCGGAACTTGATCATGTGGGCCAGGGCCAGATAGATCAGCCGCAGG
TCGGCCTTGTCGGTGCTGTCCACCAGTTTCTTTCTCAGGTGGTAGATGGTGGGGTACTTCTCGTGGTAGG
CCACCTCGTCCACGATGTTGCCGAAGATGGGGTGCCGCTCGTGCTTCTTATCCTCTTCCACCAGGAAGGA
CTCTTCCAGTCTGTGGAAGAAGCTGTCGTCCACCTTGGCCATCTCGTTGCTGAAGATCTCTTGCAGATAG
CAGATCCGGTTCTTCCGTCTGGTGTATCTTCTTCTGGCGGTTCTCTTCAGCCGGGTGGCCTCGGCTGTTT
CGCCGCTGTCGAACAGCAGGGCTCCGATCAGGTTCTTCTTGATGCTGTGCCGGTCGGTGTTGCCCAGCAC
CTTGAATTTCTTGCTGGGCACCTTGTACTCGTCGGTGATCACGGCCCAGCCCACAGAGTTGGTGCCGATG
GCCAGGCCGATGCTGTACTTCTTGTCGGCTGCTGGGACTCCGTGGATACCGACCTTCCGCTTCTTCTTTG
GGGCCATCTTATCGTCATCGTCTTTGTAATCAATATCATGATCCTTGTAGTCTCCGTCGTGGTCCTTATA
GTCCATGGTGGCACCGGTCCAACCTGAAAAAAAGTGATTTCAGGCAGGTGCTCCAGGTAATTAAACATTA
ATACCCCACCAACCAACCATCCCTTAAACCCTTACCTCTTGCTCAGCTAATTACAGCCCGGAGGAGAAGG
GCCGTCCCGCCCGCTCACCTGTGGGAGTAACGCGGTCAGTCAGAGCCGGGGCGGGCGGCGCGAGGCGGCG
GCGGAGCGGGGCACGGGGCGAAGGCAGCGCGCAGCGACTCCCGCCCGCCGCGCGCTTCGCTTTTTATAGG
GCCGCCGCCGCCGCCGCCTCGCCATAAAAGGAAACTTTCGGAGCGCGCCGCTCTGATTGGCTGCCGCCGC
ACCTCTCCGCCTCGCCCCGCCCCGCCCCTCGCCCCGCCCCGCCCCGCCCGGCGCGCGCCCCCCCCCCCCC
CGCCCCCACCGCTGCACAAAATAATTAAAAAATAAATAAATACAAAATTGGGGGTGGGGAGGGGGGGGAG
ATGGGGAGAGTGAAGCAGAACGTGGGGCTCACCTCGACCATGGTAATAGCGATGACTAATACGTAGATGT
ACTGCCAAGTAGGAAAGTCCCATAAGGTCATGTACTGGGCACAATGCCAGGCGGGCCATTTACCGTCATT
GACGTCAATAGGGGGCGTACTTGGCATATGATACACTTGATGTACTGCCAAGTGGGCAGTTTACCGTAAA
TACTCCACCCATTGACGTCAATGGAAAGTCCCTATTGGCGTTACTATTGACGTCAATGGGCGGGGGTCGT
TGGGCGGTCAGCCAGGCGGGCCATTTACCGTAAGTTATGTAACGGGTACCAGAGATTTTGAGACACGGGC
CAGAGCTGCAATTTAGGTGACACTATAGAAAAAAAAAGCACCGACTCGGTGCCACTTTTTCAAGTTGATA
ACGGACTAGCCTTATTTTAACTTGCTATTTCTAGCTCTAAAACTGAGACCCTCTCATCGATGGTCTCCCG
GTGTTTCGTCCTTTCCACAAGATATATAAAGCCAAGAAATCGAAATACTTTCAAGTTACGGTAAGCATAT
GATAGTCCATTTTAAAACATAATTTTAAAACTGCAAACTACCCAAGAAATTATTACTTTCTACGTCACGT
ATTTTGTACTAATATCTTTGTGTTTACAGTCAAATTAATTCTAATTATCTCTCTAACAGCCTTGTATCGT
ATATGCAAATATGAAGGAATCATGGGAAATAGGCCCTCTTCCTGCCCGACCTTTCCCTTTAGTGAGGGTT
AATCTAGAGCCATTTGTCTGCAGAATTGGCGCACGCGCTAAAAACGGACTAGCCTTATTTTAACTTGCTA
TTTCTAGCTCTAAAACAAAAAAGCACCGACTCGGTGCCACTTTTTCAAGTTGATAACGGACTAGCCTTAT
TTTAACTTGCTATTTCTAGCTCTAAAACAGGTCTTCGCATGGATCCGAAGACCCCGGTGTTTCGTCCTTT
CCACAAGATATATAAAGCCAAGAAATCGAAATACTTTCAAGTTACGGTAAGCATATGATAGTCCATTTTA
AAACATAATTTTAAAACTGCAAACTACCCAAGAAATTATTACTTTCTACGTCACGTATTTTGTACTAATA
TCTTTGTGTTTACAGTCAAATTAATTCCAATTATCTCTCTAACAGCCTTGTATCGTATATGCAAATATGA
AGGAATCATGGGAAATAGGCCCTCACATGTGAGCAAAAGGCCAGCAAAAGGCCAGGAACCGTAAAAAGGC
CGCGTTGCTGGCGTTTTTCCATAGGCTCCGCCCCCCTGACGAGCATCACAAAAATCGACGCTCAAGTCAG
AGGTGGCGAAACCCGACAGGACTATAAAGATACCAGGCGTTTCCCCCTGGAAGCTCCCTCGTGCGCTCTC
CTGTTCCGACCCTGCCGCTTACCGGATACCTGTCCGCCTTTCTCCCTTCGGGAAGCGTGGCGCTTTCTCA
TAGCTCACGCTGTAGGTATCTCAGTTCGGTGTAGGTCGTTCGCTCCAAGCTGGGCTGTGTGCACGAACCC
CCCGTTCAGCCCGACCGCTGCGCCTTATCCGGTAACTATCGTCTTGAGTCCAACCCGGTAAGACACGACT
TATCGCCACTGGCAGCAGCCACTGGTAACAGGATTAGCAGAGCGAGGTATGTAGGCGGTGCTACAGAGTT
CTTGAAGTGGTGGCCTAACTACGGCTACACTAGAAGAACAGTATTTGGTATCTGCGCTCTGCTGAAGCCA
GTTACCTTCGGAAAAAGAGTTGGTAGCTCTTGATCCGGCAAACAAACCACCGCTGGTAGCGGTGGTTTTT
TTGTTTGCAAGCAGCAGATTACGCGCAGAAAAAAAGGATCTCAAGAAGATCCTTTGATCTTTTCTACGGG
GTCTGACGCTCAGTGGAACGAAAACTCACGTTAAGGGATTTTGGTCATGAGATTATCAAAAAGGATCTTC
ACCTAGATCCTTTTAAATTAAAAATGAAGTTTTAAATCAATCTAAAGTATATATGAGTAAACTTGGTCTG
ACAGTTACCAATGCTTAATCAGTGAGGCACCTATCTCAGCGATCTGTCTATTTCGTTCATCCATAGTTGC
CTGACTCCCCGTCGTGTAGATAACTACGATACGGGAGGGCTTACCATCTGGCCCCAGTGCTGCAATGATA
CCGCGGCTTCCACGCTCACCGGCTCCAGATTTATCAGCAATAAACCAGCCAGCCGGAAGGGCCGAGCGCA
GAAGTGGTCCTGCAACTTTATCCGCCTCCATCCAGTCTATTAATTGTTGCCGGGAAGCTAGAGTAAGTAG
TTCGCCAGTTAATAGTTTGCGCAACGTTGTTGCCATTGCTACAGGCATCGTGGTGTCACGCTCGTCGTTT
GGTATGGCTTCATTCAGCTCCGGTTCCCAACGATCAAGGCGAGTTACATGATCCCCCATGTTGTGCAAAA
AAGCGGTTAGCTCCTTCGGTCCTCCGATCGTTGTCAGAAGTAAGTTGGCCGCAGTGTTATCACTCATGGT
TATGGCAGCACTGCATAATTCTCTTACTGTCATGCCATCCGTAAGATGCTTTTCTGTGACTGGTGAGTAC
TCAACCAAGTCATTCTGAGAATAGTGTATGCGGCGACCGAGTTGCTCTTGCCCGGCGTCAATACGGGATA
ATACCGCGCCACATAGCAGAACTTTAAAAGTGCTCATCATTGGAAAACGTTCTTCGGGGCGAAAACTCTC
AAGGATCTTACCGCTGTTGAGATCCAGTTCGATGTAACCCACTCGTGCACCCAACTGATCTTCAGCATCT
TTTACTTTCACCAGCGTTTCTGGGTGAGCAAAAACAGGAAGGCAAAATGCCGCAAAAAAGGGAATAAGGG
CGACACGGAAATGTTGAATACTCATACTCTTCCTTTTTCAATATTATTGAAGCATTTATCAGGGTTATTG
TCTCATGAGCGGATACATATTTGAATGTATTTAGAAAAATAAACAAATAGGGGTTCCGCGCACATTTCCC
CGAAAAGTGCCACCTGACGTCTAAGAAACCATTATTATCATGACATTAACCTATAAAAATAGGCGTATCA
CGAGGCCCTTTCGTCTCGCGCGTTTCGGTGATGACGGTGAAAACCTCTGACACATGCAGCTCCCGGAGAC
GGTCACAGCTTGTCTGTAAGCGGATGCCGGGAGCAGACAAGCCCGTCAGGGCGCGTCAGCGGGTGTTGGC
GGGTGTCGGGGCTGGCTTAACTATGCGGCATCAGAGCAGATTGTACTGAGAGTGCACCATAAAATTGTAA
ACGTTAATATTTTGTTAAAATTCGCGTTAAATTTTTGTTAAATCAGCTCATTTTTTAACCAATAGACCGA
AATCGGCAAAATCCCTTATAAATCAAAAGAATAGCCCGAGATAGAGT
[37 nt withheld, positions 7188-7224]
AAAGAACGTGGACTCCAACGTCAAAGG
[141 nt withheld, positions 7252-7392]
G
[46 nt withheld, positions 7394-7439]
A
[95 nt withheld, positions 7441-7535]
TATGCGGTGTGAAATACCGCACAGATGCGTAAGGAGAAAATACCGCATCAGGCGCCCCTGCAGGCAGCTG
CGCGCTCGCTCGCTCACTGAGGCCGCCCGGGCAAAGCCCGGGCGTCGGGCGACCTTTGGTCGCCCGGCCT
CAGTGAGCGAGCGAGCGCGCAGAGAGGGAGTGGCCAACTCCATCACTAGGGGTTCCTGCGGCCGCTCCCC
AGCATGCCTGCTATTCTCTTCCCAATCCTCCCCCTTGCTGTCCTGCCCCACCCCACCCCCCAGAATAGAA
TGACACCTACTCAGACAATGCGATGCAATTTCCTCATTTTATTAGGAAAGGACAGTGGGAGTGGCACCTT
CCAGGGTCAAGGAAGGCACGGGGGAGGGGCAAACAACAGATGGCTGGCAACTAGAAGGCACAGTCGAGGC
TGATCAGCGAGCTCTAGTTAGAATTCCTTGTACAGCTCGTCCATGCCGAGAGTGATCCCGGCGGCGGTCA
CGAACTCCAGCAGGACCATGTGATCGCGCTTCTCGTTGGGGTCTTTGCTCAGGGCGGACTGGGTGCTCAG
GTAGTGGTTGTCGGGCAGCAGCACGGGGCCGTCGCCGATGGGGGTGTTCTGCTGGTAGTGGTCGGCGAGC
TGCACGCTGCCGTCCTCGATGTTGTGGCGGATCTTGAAGTTCACCTTGATGCCGTTCTTCTGCTTGTCGG
CCATGATATAGACGTTGTGGCTGTTGTAGTTGTACTCCAGCTTGTGCCCCAGGATGTTGCCGTCCTCCTT
GAAGTCGATGCCCTTCAGCTCGATGCGGTTCACCAGGGTGTCGCCCTCGAACTTCACCTCGGCGCGGGTC
TTGTAGTTGCCGTCGTCCTTGAAGAAGATGGTGCGCTCCTGGACGTAGCCTTCGGGCATGGCGGACTTGA
AGAAGTCGTGCTGCTTCATGTGGTCGGGGTAGCGGCTGAAGCACTGCACGCCGTAGGTCAGGGTGGTCAC
GAGGGTGGGCCAGGGCACGGGCAGCTTGCCGGTGGTGCAGATGAACTTCAGGGTCAGCTTGCCGTAGGTG
GCATCGCCCTCGCCCTCGCCGGACACGCTGAACTTGTGGCCGTTTACGTCGCCGTCCAGCTCGACCAGGA
TGGGCACCACCCCGGTGAACAGCTCCTCGCCCTTGCTCACTGGGCCAGGATTCTCCTCGACGTCACCGCA
TGTTAGCAGACTTCCTCTGCCCTCTCCACTGCCGAATTCCTTTTTCTTTTTTGCCTGGCCGGCCTTTTTC
GTGGCCGCCGGCCTTTTGTCGCCTCCCAGCTGAGACAGGTCGATCCGTGTCTCGTACAGGCCGGTGATGC
TCTGGTGGATCAGGGTGGCGTCCAGCACCTCTTTGGTGCTGGTGTACCTCTTCCGGTCGATGGTGGTGTC
AAAGTACTTGAAGGCGGCAGGGGCTCCCAGATTGGTCAGGGTAAACAGGTGGATGATATTCTCGGCCTGC
TCTCTGATGGGCTTATCCCGGTGCTTGTTGTAGGCGGACAGCACTTTGTCCAGATTAGCGTCGGCCAGGA
TCACTCTCTTGGAGAACTCGCTGATCTGCTCGATGATCTCGTCCAGGTAGTGCTTGTGCTGTTCCACAAA
CAGCTGTTTCTGCTCATTATCCTCGGGGGAGCCCTTCAGCTTCTCATAGTGGCTGGCCAGGTACAGGAAG
TTCACATATTTGGAGGGCAGGGCCAGTTCGTTTCCCTTCTGCAGTTCGCCGGCAGAGGCCAGCATTCTCT
TCCGGCCGTTTTCCAGCTCGAACAGGGAGTACTTAGGCAGCTTGATGATCAGGTCCTTTTTCACTTCTTT
GTAGCCCTTGGCTTCCAGAAAGTCGATGGGATTCTTCTCGAAGCTGCTTCTTTCCATGATGGTGATCCCC
AGCAGCTCTTTCACACTCTTCAGTTTCTTGGACTTGCCCTTTTCCACTTTGGCCACCACCAGCACAGAAT
AGGCCACGGTGGGGCTGTCGAAGCCGCCGTACTTCTTAGGGTCCCAGTCCTTCTTTCTGGCGATCAGCTT
ATCGCTGTTCCTCTTGGGCAGGATAGACTCTTTGCTGAAGCCGCCTGTCTGCACCTCGGTCTTTTTCACG
ATATTCACTTGGGGCATGCTCAGCACTTTCCGCACGGTGGCAAAATCCCGGCCCTTATCCCACACGATCT
CCCCGGTTTCGCCGTTTGTCTCGATCAGAGGC
Features (pLannotate 1.2.2; 23 found; start..end, strand, type, name):
   1461..3176    -  CDS            Cas9(N): N-terminal portion of Streptococcus pyogenes Cas9 (Zetsche et al., 2015)
   3314..3541    -  intron         hybrid intron: hybrid between chicken β-actin (CBA) and minute virus of mice (MMV) introns (Gray et al., 2011)
   3542..3817    -  promoter       chicken β-actin promoter: No description available
   3819..4104    -  enhancer       CMV enhancer: human cytomegalovirus immediate early enhancer; contains an 18-bp deletion relative to the standard CMV enhancer
   4141..4159    +  promoter       SP6 promoter: promoter for bacteriophage SP6 RNA polymerase
   4168..4243    -  misc_RNA       gRNA scaffold: guide RNA scaffold for the Streptococcus pyogenes CRISPR/Cas9 system
   4278..4518    -  promoter       U6 promoter: RNA polymerase III promoter for human U6 snRNA
   4536..4553    -  promoter       T3 promoter (fragment): promoter for bacteriophage T3 RNA polymerase
   4593..4636    -  misc_RNA       gRNA scaffold (fragment): guide RNA scaffold for the Streptococcus pyogenes CRISPR/Cas9 system
   4643..4718    -  misc_RNA       gRNA scaffold: guide RNA scaffold for the Streptococcus pyogenes CRISPR/Cas9 system
   4754..4994    -  promoter       U6 promoter: RNA polymerase III promoter for human U6 snRNA
   5056..5644    -  rep_origin     ori: high-copy-number ColE1/pMB1/pBR322/pUC origin of replication
   5815..6675    -  CDS            AmpR: β-lactamase; bla; confers resistance to ampicillin, carbenicillin, and related antibiotics
   6676..6780    -  promoter       AmpR promoter: bla
   6875..6910    +  CDS            rop (fragment): Rop protein, which maintains plasmids at low copy number; rop
   7012..7061    +  misc_feature   bom (fragment): basis of mobility region from pBR322
   7062..7517    -  rep_origin     f1 ori (sequence partly withheld): f1 bacteriophage origin of replication; arrow indicates direction of (+) strand synthesis
   7536..7587    +  misc_feature   bom (fragment): basis of mobility region from pBR322
   7592..7732    -  repeat_region  AAV2 ITR: inverted terminal repeat of adeno-associated virus serotype 2 inverted
   7837..7948    -  polyA_signal   bGH poly(A) signal: bovine growth hormone polyadenylation signal
   7982..8695    -  CDS            EGFP: EGFP is a basic (constitutively fluorescent) green fluorescent protein published in 1996, derived from Aequorea victoria. It is reported to be a rapidly-maturing weak dimer with moderate acid sensitivity.
   8765..8812    -  CDS            nucleoplasmin NLS: bipartite nuclear localization signal from nucleoplasmin
   8813..1574    -  CDS            Cas9(C) (across the origin): C-terminal portion of Streptococcus pyogenes Cas9 (Zetsche et al., 2015)
