>Addgene plasmid #74119 | AIO-GFP | analyzer sequence | sequence record 138910
GAGGGCCTATTTCCCATGATTCCTTCATATTTGCATATACGATACAAGGCTGTTAGAGAGATAATTGGAA
TTAATTTGACTGTAAACACAAAGATATTAGTACAAAATACGTGACGTAGAAAGTAATAATTTCTTGGGTA
GTTTGCAGTTTTAAAATTATGTTTTAAAATGGACTATCATATGCTTACCGTAACTTGAAAGTATTTCGAT
TTCTTGGCTTTATATATCTTGTGGAAAGGACGAAACACCGGGGTCTTCGGATCCATGCGAAGACCTGTTT
TAGAGCTAGAAATAGCAAGTTAAAATAAGGCTAGTCCGTTATCAACTTGAAAAAGTGGCACCGAGTCGGT
GCTTTTTTGTTTTAGAGCTAGAAATAGCAAGTTAAAATAAGGCTAGTCCGTTTTTAGCGCGTGCGCCAAT
TCTGCAGACAAATGGCTCTAGATTAACCCTCACTAAAGGGAAAGGTCGGGCAGGAAGAGGGCCTATTTCC
CATGATTCCTTCATATTTGCATATACGATACAAGGCTGTTAGAGAGATAATTAGAATTAATTTGACTGTA
AACACAAAGATATTAGTACAAAATACGTGACGTAGAAAGTAATAATTTCTTGGGTAGTTTGCAGTTTTAA
AATTATGTTTTAAAATGGACTATCATATGCTTACCGTAACTTGAAAGTATTTCGATTTCTTGGCTTTATA
TATCTTGTGGAAAGGACGAAACACCGGGAGACCATCGATGAGAGGGTCTCAGTTTTAGAGCTAGAAATAG
CAAGTTAAAATAAGGCTAGTCCGTTATCAACTTGAAAAAGTGGCACCGAGTCGGTGCTTTTTTTTTCTAT
AGTGTCACCTAAATTGCAGCTCTGGCCCGTGTCTCAAAATCTCTGGTACCCGTTACATAACTTACGGTAA
ATGGCCCGCCTGGCTGACCGCCCAACGACCCCCGCCCATTGACGTCAATAGTAACGCCAATAGGGACTTT
CCATTGACGTCAATGGGTGGAGTATTTACGGTAAACTGCCCACTTGGCAGTACATCAAGTGTATCATATG
CCAAGTACGCCCCCTATTGACGTCAATGACGGTAAATGGCCCGCCTGGCATTGTGCCCAGTACATGACCT
TATGGGACTTTCCTACTTGGCAGTACATCTACGTATTAGTCATCGCTATTACCATGGTCGAGGTGAGCCC
CACGTTCTGCTTCACTCTCCCCATCTCCCCCCCCTCCCCACCCCCAATTTTGTATTTATTTATTTTTTAA
TTATTTTGTGCAGCGATGGGGGCGGGGGGGGGGGGGGGGCGCGCGCCAGGCGGGGCGGGGCGGGGCGAGG
GGCGGGGCGGGGCGAGGCGGAGAGGTGCGGCGGCAGCCAATCAGAGCGGCGCGCTCCGAAAGTTTCCTTT
TATGGCGAGGCGGCGGCGGCGGCGGCCCTATAAAAAGCGAAGCGCGCGGCGGGCGGGAGTCGCTGCGACG
CTGCCTTCGCCCCGTGCCCCGCTCCGCCGCCGCCTCGCGCCGCCCGCCCCGGCTCTGACTGACCGCGTTA
CTCCCACAGGTGAGCGGGCGGGACGGCCCTTCTCCTCCGGGCTGTAATTAGCTGAGCAAGAGGTAAGGGT
TTAAGGGATGGTTGGTTGGTGGGGTATTAATGTTTAATTACCTGGAGCACCTGCCTGAAATCACTTTTTT
TCAGGTTGGACCGGTGCCACCATGGACTATAAGGACCACGACGGAGACTACAAGGATCATGATATTGATT
ACAAAGACGATGACGATAAGATGGCCCCAAAGAAGAAGCGGAAGGTCGGTATCCACGGAGTCCCAGCAGC
CGACAAGAAGTACAGCATCGGCCTGGCCATCGGCACCAACTCTGTGGGCTGGGCCGTGATCACCGACGAG
TACAAGGTGCCCAGCAAGAAATTCAAGGTGCTGGGCAACACCGACCGGCACAGCATCAAGAAGAACCTGA
TCGGAGCCCTGCTGTTCGACAGCGGCGAAACAGCCGAGGCCACCCGGCTGAAGAGAACCGCCAGAAGAAG
ATACACCAGACGGAAGAACCGGATCTGCTATCTGCAAGAGATCTTCAGCAACGAGATGGCCAAGGTGGAC
GACAGCTTCTTCCACAGACTGGAAGAGTCCTTCCTGGTGGAAGAGGATAAGAAGCACGAGCGGCACCCCA
TCTTCGGCAACATCGTGGACGAGGTGGCCTACCACGAGAAGTACCCCACCATCTACCACCTGAGAAAGAA
ACTGGTGGACAGCACCGACAAGGCCGACCTGCGGCTGATCTATCTGGCCCTGGCCCACATGATCAAGTTC
CGGGGCCACTTCCTGATCGAGGGCGACCTGAACCCCGACAACAGCGACGTGGACAAGCTGTTCATCCAGC
TGGTGCAGACCTACAACCAGCTGTTCGAGGAAAACCCCATCAACGCCAGCGGCGTGGACGCCAAGGCCAT
CCTGTCTGCCAGACTGAGCAAGAGCAGACGGCTGGAAAATCTGATCGCCCAGCTGCCCGGCGAGAAGAAG
AATGGCCTGTTCGGCAACCTGATTGCCCTGAGCCTGGGCCTGACCCCCAACTTCAAGAGCAACTTCGACC
TGGCCGAGGATGCCAAACTGCAGCTGAGCAAGGACACCTACGACGACGACCTGGACAACCTGCTGGCCCA
GATCGGCGACCAGTACGCCGACCTGTTTCTGGCCGCCAAGAACCTGTCCGACGCCATCCTGCTGAGCGAC
ATCCTGAGAGTGAACACCGAGATCACCAAGGCCCCCCTGAGCGCCTCTATGATCAAGAGATACGACGAGC
ACCACCAGGACCTGACCCTGCTGAAAGCTCTCGTGCGGCAGCAGCTGCCTGAGAAGTACAAAGAGATTTT
CTTCGACCAGAGCAAGAACGGCTACGCCGGCTACATTGACGGCGGAGCCAGCCAGGAAGAGTTCTACAAG
TTCATCAAGCCCATCCTGGAAAAGATGGACGGCACCGAGGAACTGCTCGTGAAGCTGAACAGAGAGGACC
TGCTGCGGAAGCAGCGGACCTTCGACAACGGCAGCATCCCCCACCAGATCCACCTGGGAGAGCTGCACGC
CATTCTGCGGCGGCAGGAAGATTTTTACCCATTCCTGAAGGACAACCGGGAAAAGATCGAGAAGATCCTG
ACCTTCCGCATCCCCTACTACGTGGGCCCTCTGGCCAGGGGAAACAGCAGATTCGCCTGGATGACCAGAA
AGAGCGAGGAAACCATCACCCCCTGGAACTTCGAGGAAGTGGTGGACAAGGGCGCTTCCGCCCAGAGCTT
CATCGAGCGGATGACCAACTTCGATAAGAACCTGCCCAACGAGAAGGTGCTGCCCAAGCACAGCCTGCTG
TACGAGTACTTCACCGTGTATAACGAGCTGACCAAAGTGAAATACGTGACCGAGGGAATGAGAAAGCCCG
CCTTCCTGAGCGGCGAGCAGAAAAAGGCCATCGTGGACCTGCTGTTCAAGACCAACCGGAAAGTGACCGT
GAAGCAGCTGAAAGAGGACTACTTCAAGAAAATCGAGTGCTTCGACTCCGTGGAAATCTCCGGCGTGGAA
GATCGGTTCAACGCCTCCCTGGGCACATACCACGATCTGCTGAAAATTATCAAGGACAAGGACTTCCTGG
ACAATGAGGAAAACGAGGACATTCTGGAAGATATCGTGCTGACCCTGACACTGTTTGAGGACAGAGAGAT
GATCGAGGAACGGCTGAAAACCTATGCCCACCTGTTCGACGACAAAGTGATGAAGCAGCTGAAGCGGCGG
AGATACACCGGCTGGGGCAGGCTGAGCCGGAAGCTGATCAACGGCATCCGGGACAAGCAGTCCGGCAAGA
CAATCCTGGATTTCCTGAAGTCCGACGGCTTCGCCAACAGAAACTTCATGCAGCTGATCCACGACGACAG
CCTGACCTTTAAAGAGGACATCCAGAAAGCCCAGGTGTCCGGCCAGGGCGATAGCCTGCACGAGCACATT
GCCAATCTGGCCGGCAGCCCCGCCATTAAGAAGGGCATCCTGCAGACAGTGAAGGTGGTGGACGAGCTCG
TGAAAGTGATGGGCCGGCACAAGCCCGAGAACATCGTGATCGAAATGGCCAGAGAGAACCAGACCACCCA
GAAGGGACAGAAGAACAGCCGCGAGAGAATGAAGCGGATCGAAGAGGGCATCAAAGAGCTGGGCAGCCAG
ATCCTGAAAGAACACCCCGTGGAAAACACCCAGCTGCAGAACGAGAAGCTGTACCTGTACTACCTGCAGA
ATGGGCGGGATATGTACGTGGACCAGGAACTGGACATCAACCGGCTGTCCGACTACGATGTGGACCATAT
CGTGCCTCAGAGCTTTCTGAAGGACGACTCCATCGACAACAAGGTGCTGACCAGAAGCGACAAGAACCGG
GGCAAGAGCGACAACGTGCCCTCCGAAGAGGTCGTGAAGAAGATGAAGAACTACTGGCGGCAGCTGCTGA
ACGCCAAGCTGATTACCCAGAGAAAGTTCGACAATCTGACCAAGGCCGAGAGAGGCGGCCTGAGCGAACT
GGATAAGGCCGGCTTCATCAAGAGACAGCTGGTGGAAACCCGGCAGATCACAAAGCACGTGGCACAGATC
CTGGACTCCCGGATGAACACTAAGTACGACGAGAATGACAAGCTGATCCGGGAAGTGAAAGTGATCACCC
TGAAGTCCAAGCTGGTGTCCGATTTCCGGAAGGATTTCCAGTTTTACAAAGTGCGCGAGATCAACAACTA
CCACCACGCCCACGACGCCTACCTGAACGCCGTCGTGGGAACCGCCCTGATCAAAAAGTACCCTAAGCTG
GAAAGCGAGTTCGTGTACGGCGACTACAAGGTGTACGACGTGCGGAAGATGATCGCCAAGAGCGAGCAGG
AAATCGGCAAGGCTACCGCCAAGTACTTCTTCTACAGCAACATCATGAACTTTTTCAAGACCGAGATTAC
CCTGGCCAACGGCGAGATCCGGAAGCGGCCTCTGATCGAGACAAACGGCGAAACCGGGGAGATCGTGTGG
GATAAGGGCCGGGATTTTGCCACCGTGCGGAAAGTGCTGAGCATGCCCCAAGTGAATATCGTGAAAAAGA
CCGAGGTGCAGACAGGCGGCTTCAGCAAAGAGTCTATCCTGCCCAAGAGGAACAGCGATAAGCTGATCGC
CAGAAAGAAGGACTGGGACCCTAAGAAGTACGGCGGCTTCGACAGCCCCACCGTGGCCTATTCTGTGCTG
GTGGTGGCCAAAGTGGAAAAGGGCAAGTCCAAGAAACTGAAGAGTGTGAAAGAGCTGCTGGGGATCACCA
TCATGGAAAGAAGCAGCTTCGAGAAGAATCCCATCGACTTTCTGGAAGCCAAGGGCTACAAAGAAGTGAA
AAAGGACCTGATCATCAAGCTGCCTAAGTACTCCCTGTTCGAGCTGGAAAACGGCCGGAAGAGAATGCTG
GCCTCTGCCGGCGAACTGCAGAAGGGAAACGAACTGGCCCTGCCCTCCAAATATGTGAACTTCCTGTACC
TGGCCAGCCACTATGAGAAGCTGAAGGGCTCCCCCGAGGATAATGAGCAGAAACAGCTGTTTGTGGAACA
GCACAAGCACTACCTGGACGAGATCATCGAGCAGATCAGCGAGTTCTCCAAGAGAGTGATCCTGGCCGAC
GCTAATCTGGACAAAGTGCTGTCCGCCTACAACAAGCACCGGGATAAGCCCATCAGAGAGCAGGCCGAGA
ATATCATCCACCTGTTTACCCTGACCAATCTGGGAGCCCCTGCCGCCTTCAAGTACTTTGACACCACCAT
CGACCGGAAGAGGTACACCAGCACCAAAGAGGTGCTGGACGCCACCCTGATCCACCAGAGCATCACCGGC
CTGTACGAGACACGGATCGACCTGTCTCAGCTGGGAGGCGACAAAAGGCCGGCGGCCACGAAAAAGGCCG
GCCAGGCAAAAAAGAAAAAGGAATTCGGCAGTGGAGAGGGCAGAGGAAGTCTGCTAACATGCGGTGACGT
CGAGGAGAATCCTGGCCCAGTGAGCAAGGGCGAGGAGCTGTTCACCGGGGTGGTGCCCATCCTGGTCGAG
CTGGACGGCGACGTAAACGGCCACAAGTTCAGCGTGTCCGGCGAGGGCGAGGGCGATGCCACCTACGGCA
AGCTGACCCTGAAGTTCATCTGCACCACCGGCAAGCTGCCCGTGCCCTGGCCCACCCTCGTGACCACCCT
GACCTACGGCGTGCAGTGCTTCAGCCGCTACCCCGACCACATGAAGCAGCACGACTTCTTCAAGTCCGCC
ATGCCCGAAGGCTACGTCCAGGAGCGCACCATCTTCTTCAAGGACGACGGCAACTACAAGACCCGCGCCG
AGGTGAAGTTCGAGGGCGACACCCTGGTGAACCGCATCGAGCTGAAGGGCATCGACTTCAAGGAGGACGG
CAACATCCTGGGGCACAAGCTGGAGTACAACTACAACAGCCACAACGTCTATATCATGGCCGACAAGCAG
AAGAACGGCATCAAGGTGAACTTCAAGATCCGCCACAACATCGAGGACGGCAGCGTGCAGCTCGCCGACC
ACTACCAGCAGAACACCCCCATCGGCGACGGCCCCGTGCTGCTGCCCGACAACCACTACCTGAGCACCCA
GTCCGCCCTGAGCAAAGACCCCAACGAGAAGCGCGATCACATGGTCCTGCTGGAGTTCGTGACCGCCGCC
GGGATCACTCTCGGCATGGACGAGCTGTACAAGGAATTCTAACTAGAGCTCGCTGATCAGCCTCGACTGT
GCCTTCTAGTTGCCAGCCATCTGTTGTTTGCCCCTCCCCCGTGCCTTCCTTGACCCTGGAAGGTGCCACT
CCCACTGTCCTTTCCTAATAAAATGAGGAAATTGCATCGCATTGTCTGAGTAGGTGTCATTCTATTCTGG
GGGGTGGGGTGGGGCAGGACAGCAAGGGGGAGGATTGGGAAGAGAATAGCAGGCATGCTGGGGAGCGGCC
GCAGGAACCCCTAGTGATGGAGTTGGCCACTCCCTCTCTGCGCGCTCGCTCGCTCACTGAGGCCGGGCGA
CCAAAGGTCGCCCGACGCCCGGGCTTTGCCCGGGCGGCCTCAGTGAGCGAGCGAGCGCGCAGCTGCCTGC
AGGGGCGCCTGATGCGGTATTTTCTCCTTACGCATCTGTGCGGTATTTCACACCGCATA
[142 nt withheld, positions 7200-7341]
C
[141 nt withheld, positions 7343-7483]
CCTTTGACGTTGGAGTCCACGTTCTTT
[37 nt withheld, positions 7511-7547]
ACCCTATCTCGGGCTATTCTTTTGATTTATAAGGGATTTTGCCGATTTCGGCCTATTGGTTAAAAAATGA
GCTGATTTAACAAAAATTTAACGCGAATTTTAACAAAATATTAACGTTTACAATTTTATGGTGCACTCTC
AGTACAATCTGCTCTGATGCCGCATAGTTAAGCCAGCCCCGACACCCGCCAACACCCGCTGACGCGCCCT
GACGGGCTTGTCTGCTCCCGGCATCCGCTTACAGACAAGCTGTGACCGTCTCCGGGAGCTGCATGTGTCA
GAGGTTTTCACCGTCATCACCGAAACGCGCGAGACGAAAGGGCCTCGTGATACGCCTATTTTTATAGGTT
AATGTCATGATAATAATGGTTTCTTAGACGTCAGGTGGCACTTTTCGGGGAAATGTGCGCGGAACCCCTA
TTTGTTTATTTTTCTAAATACATTCAAATATGTATCCGCTCATGAGACAATAACCCTGATAAATGCTTCA
ATAATATTGAAAAAGGAAGAGTATGAGTATTCAACATTTCCGTGTCGCCCTTATTCCCTTTTTTGCGGCA
TTTTGCCTTCCTGTTTTTGCTCACCCAGAAACGCTGGTGAAAGTAAAAGATGCTGAAGATCAGTTGGGTG
CACGAGTGGGTTACATCGAACTGGATCTCAACAGCGGTAAGATCCTTGAGAGTTTTCGCCCCGAAGAACG
TTTTCCAATGATGAGCACTTTTAAAGTTCTGCTATGTGGCGCGGTATTATCCCGTATTGACGCCGGGCAA
GAGCAACTCGGTCGCCGCATACACTATTCTCAGAATGACTTGGTTGAGTACTCACCAGTCACAGAAAAGC
ATCTTACGGATGGCATGACAGTAAGAGAATTATGCAGTGCTGCCATAACCATGAGTGATAACACTGCGGC
CAACTTACTTCTGACAACGATCGGAGGACCGAAGGAGCTAACCGCTTTTTTGCACAACATGGGGGATCAT
GTAACTCGCCTTGATCGTTGGGAACCGGAGCTGAATGAAGCCATACCAAACGACGAGCGTGACACCACGA
TGCCTGTAGCAATGGCAACAACGTTGCGCAAACTATTAACTGGCGAACTACTTACTCTAGCTTCCCGGCA
ACAATTAATAGACTGGATGGAGGCGGATAAAGTTGCAGGACCACTTCTGCGCTCGGCCCTTCCGGCTGGC
TGGTTTATTGCTGATAAATCTGGAGCCGGTGAGCGTGGAAGCCGCGGTATCATTGCAGCACTGGGGCCAG
ATGGTAAGCCCTCCCGTATCGTAGTTATCTACACGACGGGGAGTCAGGCAACTATGGATGAACGAAATAG
ACAGATCGCTGAGATAGGTGCCTCACTGATTAAGCATTGGTAACTGTCAGACCAAGTTTACTCATATATA
CTTTAGATTGATTTAAAACTTCATTTTTAATTTAAAAGGATCTAGGTGAAGATCCTTTTTGATAATCTCA
TGACCAAAATCCCTTAACGTGAGTTTTCGTTCCACTGAGCGTCAGACCCCGTAGAAAAGATCAAAGGATC
TTCTTGAGATCCTTTTTTTCTGCGCGTAATCTGCTGCTTGCAAACAAAAAAACCACCGCTACCAGCGGTG
GTTTGTTTGCCGGATCAAGAGCTACCAACTCTTTTTCCGAAGGTAACTGGCTTCAGCAGAGCGCAGATAC
CAAATACTGTCCTTCTAGTGTAGCCGTAGTTAGGCCACCACTTCAAGAACTCTGTAGCACCGCCTACATA
CCTCGCTCTGCTAATCCTGTTACCAGTGGCTGCTGCCAGTGGCGATAAGTCGTGTCTTACCGGGTTGGAC
TCAAGACGATAGTTACCGGATAAGGCGCAGCGGTCGGGCTGAACGGGGGGTTCGTGCACACAGCCCAGCT
TGGAGCGAACGACCTACACCGAACTGAGATACCTACAGCGTGAGCTATGAGAAAGCGCCACGCTTCCCGA
AGGGAGAAAGGCGGACAGGTATCCGGTAAGCGGCAGGGTCGGAACAGGAGAGCGCACGAGGGAGCTTCCA
GGGGGAAACGCCTGGTATCTTTATAGTCCTGTCGGGTTTCGCCACCTCTGACTTGAGCGTCGATTTTTGT
GATGCTCGTCAGGGGGGCGGAGCCTATGGAAAAACGCCAGCAACGCGGCCTTTTTACGGTTCCTGGCCTT
TTGCTGGCCTTTTGCTCACATGT
Features (pLannotate 1.2.2; 23 found; start..end, strand, type, name):
      1..241     +  promoter       U6 promoter: RNA polymerase III promoter for human U6 snRNA
    277..352     +  misc_RNA       gRNA scaffold: guide RNA scaffold for the Streptococcus pyogenes CRISPR/Cas9 system
    359..402     +  misc_RNA       gRNA scaffold (fragment): guide RNA scaffold for the Streptococcus pyogenes CRISPR/Cas9 system
    442..459     +  promoter       T3 promoter (fragment): promoter for bacteriophage T3 RNA polymerase
    477..717     +  promoter       U6 promoter: RNA polymerase III promoter for human U6 snRNA
    752..827     +  misc_RNA       gRNA scaffold: guide RNA scaffold for the Streptococcus pyogenes CRISPR/Cas9 system
    836..854     -  promoter       SP6 promoter: promoter for bacteriophage SP6 RNA polymerase
    891..1176    +  enhancer       CMV enhancer: human cytomegalovirus immediate early enhancer; contains an 18-bp deletion relative to the standard CMV enhancer
   1178..1455    +  promoter       chicken β-actin promoter: No description available
   1456..1684    +  intron         hybrid intron: hybrid between chicken β-actin (CBA) and minute virus of mice (MMV) introns (Gray et al., 2011)
   1822..3537    +  CDS            Cas9(N): N-terminal portion of Streptococcus pyogenes Cas9 (Zetsche et al., 2015)
   3424..5922    +  CDS            Cas9(C): C-terminal portion of Streptococcus pyogenes Cas9 (Zetsche et al., 2015)
   5923..5970    +  CDS            nucleoplasmin NLS: bipartite nuclear localization signal from nucleoplasmin
   6040..6753    +  CDS            EGFP: EGFP is a basic (constitutively fluorescent) green fluorescent protein published in 1996, derived from Aequorea victoria. It is reported to be a rapidly-maturing weak dimer with moderate acid sensitivity.
   6787..6898    +  polyA_signal   bGH poly(A) signal: bovine growth hormone polyadenylation signal
   7003..7143    +  repeat_region  AAV2 ITR: inverted terminal repeat of adeno-associated virus serotype 2 inverted
   7148..7199    -  misc_feature   bom (fragment): basis of mobility region from pBR322
   7218..7598    +  rep_origin     M13 ori (sequence partly withheld): M13 bacteriophage origin of replication; arrow indicates direction of (+) strand synthesis
   7674..7723    -  misc_feature   bom (fragment): basis of mobility region from pBR322
   7825..7860    -  CDS            rop (fragment): Rop protein, which maintains plasmids at low copy number; rop
   7955..8059    +  promoter       AmpR promoter: bla
   8060..8920    +  CDS            AmpR: β-lactamase; bla; confers resistance to ampicillin, carbenicillin, and related antibiotics
   9091..9679    +  rep_origin     ori: high-copy-number ColE1/pMB1/pBR322/pUC origin of replication
