>Addgene plasmid #74119 | AIO-GFP Sequencing Result | analyzer sequence | sequence record 224211
GCCCTATAAAAAGCGAAGCGCGCGGCGGGCGGGAGTCGCTGCGCGCTGCCTTCGCCCCGTGCCCCGCTCC
GCCGCCGCCTCGCGCCGCCCGCCCCGGCTCTGACTGACCGCGTTACTCCCACAGGTGAGCGGGCGGGACG
GCCCTTCTCCTCCGGGCTGTAATTAGCTGAGCAAGAGGTAAGGGTTTAAGGGATGGTTGGTTGGTGGGGT
ATTAATGTTTAATTACCTGGAGCACCTGCCTGAAATCACTTTTTTTCAGGTTGGACCGGTGCCACCATGG
ACTATAAGGACCACGACGGAGACTACAAGGATCATGATATTGATTACAAAGACGATGACGATAAGATGGC
CCCAAAGAAGAAGCGGAAGGTCGGTATCCACGGAGTCCCAGCAGCCGACAAGAAGTACAGCATCGGCCTG
GCCATCGGCACCAACTCTGTGGGCTGGGCCGTGATCACCGACGAGTACAAGGTGCCCAGCAAGAAATTCA
AGGTGCTGGGCAACACCGACCGGCACAGCATCAAGAAGAACCTGATCGGAGCCCTGCTGTTCGACAGCGG
CGAAACAGCCGAGGCCACCCGGCTGAAGAGAACCGCCAGAAGAAGATACACCAGACGGAAGAACCGGATC
TGCTATCTGCAAGAGATCTTCAGCAACGAGATGGCCAAGGTGGACGACAGCTTCTTCCACAGACTGGAAG
AGTCCTTCCTGGTGGAAGAGGATAAGAAGCACGAGCGGCACCCCATCTTCGGCAACATCGTGGACGAGGT
GGCCTACCACGAGAAGTACCCCACCATCTACCACCTGAGAAAGAAACTGGTGGACAGCACCGACAAGGCC
GACCTGCGGCTGATCTATCTGGCCCTGGCCCACATGATCAAGTTCCGGGGCCACTTCCTGATCGAGGGCG
ACCTGAACCCCGACAACAGCGACGTGGACAAGCTGTTCATCCAGCTGGTGCAGACCTACAACCAGCTGTT
CGAGGAAAACCCCATCAACGCCAGCGGCGTGGACGCCAAGGCCATCCTGTCTGCCAGACTGAGCAAGAGC
AGACGGCTGGAAAATCTGATCGCCCAGCTGCCCGGCGAGAAGAAGAATGGCCTGTTCGGCAACCTGATTG
CCCTGAGCCTGGGCCTGACCCCCAACTTCAAGAGCAACTTCGACCTGGCCGAGGATGCCAAACTGCAGCT
GAGCAAGGACACCTACGACGACGACCTGGACAACCTGCTGGCCCAGATCGGCGACCAGTACGCCGACCTG
TTTCTGGCCGCCAAGAACCTGTCCGACGCCATCCTGCTGAGCGACATCCTGAGAGTGAACACCGAGATCA
CCAAGGCCCCCCTGAGCGCCTCTATGATCAAGAGATACGACGAGCACCACCAGGACCTGACCCTGCTGAA
AGCTCTCGTGCGGCAGCAGCTGCCTGAGAAGTACAAAGAGATTTTCTTCGACCAGAGCAAGAACGGCTAC
GCCGGCTACATTGACGGCGGAGCCAGCCAGGAAGAGTTCTACAAGTTCATCAAGCCCATCCTGGAAAAGA
TGGACGGCACCGAGGAACTGCTCGTGAAGCTGAACAGAGAGGACCTGCTGCGGAAGCAGCGGACCTTCGA
CAACGGCAGCATCCCCCACCAGATCCACCTGGGAGAGCTGCACGCCATTCTGCGGCGGCAGGAAGATTTT
TACCCATTCCTGAAGGACAACCGGGAAAAGATCGAGAAGATCCTGACCTTCCGCATCCCCTACTACGTGG
GCCCTCTGGCCAGGGGAAACAGCAGATTCGCCTGGATGACCAGAAAGAGCGAGGAAACCATCACCCCCTG
GAACTTCGAGGAAGTGGTGGACAAGGGCGCTTCCGCCCAGAGCTTCATCGAGCGGATGACCAACTTCGAT
AAGAACCTGCCCAACGAGAAGGTGCTGCCCAAGCACAGCCTGCTGTACGAGTACTTCACCGTGTATAACG
AGCTGACCAAAGTGAAATACGTGACCGAGGGAATGAGAAAGCCCGCCTTCCTGAGCGGCGAGCAGAAAAA
GGCCATCGTGGACCTGCTGTTCAAGACCAACCGGAAAGTGACCGTGAAGCAGCTGAAAGAGGACTACTTC
AAGAAAATCGAGTGCTTCGACTCCGTGGAAATCTCCGGCGTGGAAGATCGGTTCAACGCCTCCCTGGGCA
CATACCACGATCTGCTGAAAATTATCAAGGACAAGGACTTCCTGGACAATGAGGAAAACGAGGACATTCT
GGAAGATATCGTGCTGACCCTGACACTGTTTGAGGACAGAGAGATGATCGAGGAACGGCTGAAAACCTAT
GCCCACCTGTTCGACGACAAAGTGATGAAGCAGCTGAAGCGGCGGAGATACACCGGCTGGGGCAGGCTGA
GCCGGAAGCTGATCAACGGCATCCGGGACAAGCAGTCCGGCAAGACAATCCTGGATTTCCTGAAGTCCGA
CGGCTTCGCCAACAGAAACTTCATGCAGCTGATCCACGACGACAGCCTGACCTTTAAAGAGGACATCCAG
AAAGCCCAGGTGTCCGGCCAGGGCGATAGCCTGCACGAGCACATTGCCAATCTGGCCGGCAGCCCCGCCA
TTAAGAAGGGCATCCTGCAGACAGTGAAGGTGGTGGACGAGCTCGTGAAAGTGATGGGCCGGCACAAGCC
CGAGAACATCGTGATCGAAATGGCCAGAGAGAACCAGACCACCCAGAAGGGACAGAAGAACAGCCGCGAG
AGAATGAAGCGGATCGAAGAGGGCATCAAAGAGCTGGGCAGCCAGATCCTGAAAGAACACCCCGTGGAAA
ACACCCAGCTGCAGAACGAGAAGCTGTACCTGTACTACCTGCAGAATGGGCGGGATATGTACGTGGACCA
GGAACTGGACATCAACCGGCTGTCCGACTACGATGTGGACCATATCGTGCCTCAGAGCTTTCTGAAGGAC
GACTCCATCGACAACAAGGTGCTGACCAGAAGCGACAAGAACCGGGGCAAGAGCGACAACGTGCCCTCCG
AAGAGGTCGTGAAGAAGATGAAGAACTACTGGCGGCAGCTGCTGAACGCCAAGCTGATTACCCAGAGAAA
GTTCGACAATCTGACCAAGGCCGAGAGAGGCGGCCTGAGCGAACTGGATAAGGCCGGCTTCATCAAGAGA
CAGCTGGTGGAAACCCGGCAGATCACAAAGCACGTGGCACAGATCCTGGACTCCCGGATGAACACTAAGT
ACGACGAGAATGACAAGCTGATCCGGGAAGTGAAAGTGATCACCCTGAAGTCCAAGCTGGTGTCCGATTT
CCGGAAGGATTTCCAGTTTTACAAAGTGCGCGAGATCAACAACTACCACCACGCCCACGACGCCTACCTG
AACGCCGTCGTGGGAACCGCCCTGATCAAAAAGTACCCTAAGCTGGAAAGCGAGTTCGTGTACGGCGACT
ACAAGGTGTACGACGTGCGGAAGATGATCGCCAAGAGCGAGCAGGAAATCGGCAAGGCTACCGCCAAGTA
CTTCTTCTACAGCAACATCATGAACTTTTTCAAGACCGAGATTACCCTGGCCAACGGCGAGATCCGGAAG
CGGCCTCTGATCGAGACAAACGGCGAAACCGGGGAGATCGTGTGGGATAAGGGCCGGGATTTTGCCACCG
TGCGGAAAGTGCTGAGCATGCCCCAAGTGAATATCGTGAAAAAGACCGAGGTGCAGACAGGCGGCTTCAG
CAAAGAGTCTATCCTGCCCAAGAGGAACAGCGATAAGCTGATCGCCAGAAAGAAGGACTGGGACCCTAAG
AAGTACGGCGGCTTCGACAGCCCCACCGTGGCCTATTCTGTGCTGGTGGTGGCCAAAGTGGAAAAGGGCA
AGTCCAAGAAACTGAAGAGTGTGAAAGAGCTGCTGGGGATCACCATCATGGAAAGAAGCAGCTTCGAGAA
GAATCCCATCGACTTTCTGGAAGCCAAGGGCTACAAAGAAGTGAAAAAGGACCTGATCATCAAGCTGCCT
AAGTACTCCCTGTTCGAGCTGGAAAACGGCCGGAAGAGAATGCTGGCCTCTGCCGGCGAACTGCAGAAGG
GAAACGAACTGGCCCTGCCCTCCAAATATGTGAACTTCCTGTACCTGGCCAGCCACTATGAGAAGCTGAA
GGGCTCCCCCGAGGATAATGAGCAGAAACAGCTGTTTGTGGAACAGCACAAGCACTACCTGGACGAGATC
ATCGAGCAGATCAGCGAGTTCTCCAAGAGAGTGATCCTGGCCGACGCTAATCTGGACAAAGTGCTGTCCG
CCTACAACAAGCACCGGGATAAGCCCATCAGAGAGCAGGCCGAGAATATCATCCACCTGTTTACCCTGAC
CAATCTGGGAGCCCCTGCCGCCTTCAAGTACTTTGACACCACCATCGACCGGAAGAGGTACACCAGCACC
AAAGAGGTGCTGGACGCCACCCTGATCCACCAGAGCATCACCGGCCTGTACGAGACACGGATCGACCTGT
CTCAGCTGGGAGGCGACAAAAGGCCGGCGGCCACGAAAAAGGCCGGCCAGGCAAAAAAGAAAAAGGAATT
CGGCAGTGGAGAGGGCAGAGGAAGTCTGCTAACATGCGGTGACGTCGAGGAGAATCCTGGCCCAGTGAGC
AAGGGCGAGGAGCTGTTCACCGGGGTGGTGCCCATCCTGGTCGAGCTGGACGGCGACGTAAACGGCCACA
AGTTCAGCGTGTCCGGCGAGGGCGAGGGCGATGCCACCTACGGCAAGCTGACCCTGAAGTTCATCTGCAC
CACCGGCAAGCTGCCCGTGCCCTGGCCCACCCTCGTGACCACCCTGACCTACGGCGTGCAGTGCTTCAGC
CGCTACCCCGACCACATGAAGCAGCACGACTTCTTCAAGTCCGCCATGCCCGAAGGCTACGTCCAGGAGC
GCACCATCTTCTTCAAGGACGACGGCAACTACAAGACCCGCGCCGAGGTGAAGTTCGAGGGCGACACCCT
GGTGAACCGCATCGAGCTGAAGGGCATCGACTTCAAGGAGGACGGCAACATCCTGGGGCACAAGCTGGAG
TACAACTACAACAGCCACAACGTCTATATCATGGCCGACAAGCAGAAGAACGGCATCAAGGTGAACTTCA
AGATCCGCCACAACATCGAGGACGGCAGCGTGCAGCTCGCCGACCACTACCAGCAGAACACCCCCATCGG
CGACGGCCCCGTGCTGCTGCCCGACAACCACTACCTGAGCACCCAGTCCGCCCTGAGCAAAGACCCCAAC
GAGAAGCGCGATCACATGGTCCTGCTGGAGTTCGTGACCGCCGCCGGGATCACTCTCGGCATGGACGAGC
TGTACAAGGAATTCTAACTAGAGCTCGCTGATCAGCCTCGACTGTGCCTTCTAGTTGCCAGCCATCTGTT
GTTTGCCCCTCCCCCGTGCCTTCCTTGACCCTGGAAGGTGCCACTCCCACTGTCCTTTCCTAATAAAATG
AGGAAATTGCATCGCATTGTCTGAGTAGGTGTCATTCTATTCTGGGGGGTGGGGTGGGGCAGGACAGCAA
GGGGGAGGATTGGGAAGAGAATAGCAGGCATGCTGGGGAGCGGCCGCAGGAACCCCTAGTGATGGAGTTG
GCCACTCCCTCTCTGCGCGCTCGCTCGCTCACTGAGGCCGGGCGACCAAAGGTCGCCCGACGCCCGGGCT
TTGCCCGGGCGGCCTCAGTGAGCGAGCGAGCGCGCAGCTGCCTGCAGGGGCGCCTGATGCGGTATTTTCT
CCTTACGCATCTGTGCGGTATTTCACACCGCATA
[95 nt withheld, positions 5775-5869]
T
[46 nt withheld, positions 5871-5916]
C
[141 nt withheld, positions 5918-6058]
CCTTTGACGTTGGAGTCCACGTTCTTT
[37 nt withheld, positions 6086-6122]
ACTCTATCTCGGGCTATTCTTTTGATTTATAAGGGATTTTGCCGATTTCGGTCTATTGGTTAAAAAATGA
GCTGATTTAACAAAAATTTAACGCGAATTTTAACAAAATATTAACGTTTACAATTTTATGGTGCACTCTC
AGTACAATCTGCTCTGATGCCGCATAGTTAAGCCAGCCCCGACACCCGCCAACACCCGCTGACGCGCCCT
GACGGGCTTGTCTGCTCCCGGCATCCGCTTACAGACAAGCTGTGACCGTCTCCGGGAGCTGCATGTGTCA
GAGGTTTTCACCGTCATCACCGAAACGCGCGAGACGAAAGGGCCTCGTGATACGCCTATTTTTATAGGTT
AATGTCATGATAATAATGGTTTCTTAGACGTCAGGTGGCACTTTTCGGGGAAATGTGCGCGGAACCCCTA
TTTGTTTATTTTTCTAAATACATTCAAATATGTATCCGCTCATGAGACAATAACCCTGATAAATGCTTCA
ATAATATTGAAAAAGGAAGAGTATGAGTATTCAACATTTCCGTGTCGCCCTTATTCCCTTTTTTGCGGCA
TTTTGCCTTCCTGTTTTTGCTCACCCAGAAACGCTGGTGAAAGTAAAAGATGCTGAAGATCAGTTGGGTG
CACGAGTGGGTTACATCGAACTGGATCTCAACAGCGGTAAGATCCTTGAGAGTTTTCGCCCCGAAGAACG
TTTTCCAATGATGAGCACTTTTAAAGTTCTGCTATGTGGCGCGGTATTATCCCGTATTGACGCCGGGCAA
GAGCAACTCGGTCGCCGCATACACTATTCTCAGAATGACTTGGTTGAGTACTCACCAGTCACAGAAAAGC
ATCTTACGGATGGCATGACAGTAAGAGAATTATGCAGTGCTGCCATAACCATGAGTGATAACACTGCGGC
CAACTTACTTCTGACAACGATCGGAGGACCGAAGGAGCTAACCGCTTTTTTGCACAACATGGGGGATCAT
GTAACTCGCCTTGATCGTTGGGAACCGGAGCTGAATGAAGCCATACCAAACGACGAGCGTGACACCACGA
TGCCTGTAGCAATGGCAACAACGTTGCGCAAACTATTAACTGGCGAACTACTTACTCTAGCTTCCCGGCA
ACAATTAATAGACTGGATGGAGGCGGATAAAGTTGCAGGACCACTTCTGCGCTCGGCCCTTCCGGCTGGC
TGGTTTATTGCTGATAAATCTGGAGCCGGTGAGCGTGGAAGCCGCGGTATCATTGCAGCACTGGGGCCAG
ATGGTAAGCCCTCCCGTATCGTAGTTATCTACACGACGGGGAGTCAGGCAACTATGGATGAACGAAATAG
ACAGATCGCTGAGATAGGTGCCTCACTGATTAAGCATTGGTAACTGTCAGACCAAGTTTACTCATATATA
CTTTAGATTGATTTAAAACTTCATTTTTAATTTAAAAGGATCTAGGTGAAGATCCTTTTTGATAATCTCA
TGACCAAAATCCCTTAACGTGAGTTTTCGTTCCACTGAGCGTCAGACCCCGTAGAAAAGATCAAAGGATC
TTCTTGAGATCCTTTTTTTCTGCGCGTAATCTGCTGCTTGCAAACAAAAAAACCACCGCTACCAGCGGTG
GTTTGTTTGCCGGATCAAGAGCTACCAACTCTTTTTCCGAAGGTAACTGGCTTCAGCAGAGCGCAGATAC
CAAATACTGTTCTTCTAGTGTAGCCGTAGTTAGGCCACCACTTCAAGAACTCTGTAGCACCGCCTACATA
CCTCGCTCTGCTAATCCTGTTACCAGTGGCTGCTGCCAGTGGCGATAAGTCGTGTCTTACCGGGTTGGAC
TCAAGACGATAGTTACCGGATAAGGCGCAGCGGTCGGGCTGAACGGGGGGTTCGTGCACACAGCCCAGCT
TGGAGCGAACGACCTACACCGAACTGAGATACCTACAGCGTGAGCTATGAGAAAGCGCCACGCTTCCCGA
AGGGAGAAAGGCGGACAGGTATCCGGTAAGCGGCAGGGTCGGAACAGGAGAGCGCACGAGGGAGCTTCCA
GGGGGAAACGCCTGGTATCTTTATAGTCCTGTCGGGTTTCGCCACCTCTGACTTGAGCGTCGATTTTTGT
GATGCTCGTCAGGGGGGCGGAGCCTATGGAAAAACGCCAGCAACGCGGCCTTTTTACGGTTCCTGGCCTT
TTGCTGGCCTTTTGCTCACATGTGAGGGCCTATTTCCCATGATTCCTTCATATTTGCATATACGATACAA
GGCTGTTAGAGAGATAATTGGAATTAATTTGACTGTAAACACAAAGATATTAGTACAAAATACGTGACGT
AGAAAGTAATAATTTCTTGGGTAGTTTGCAGTTTTAAAATTATGTTTTAAAATGGACTATCATATGCTTA
CCGTAACTTGAAAGTATTTCGATTTCTTGGCTTTATATATCTTGTGGAAAGGACGAAACACCGGGGTCTT
CGGATCCATGCGAAGACCTGTTTTAGAGCTAGAAATAGCAAGTTAAAATAAGGCTAGTCCGTTATCAACT
TGAAAAAGTGGCACCGAGTCGGTGCTTTTTTGTTTTAGAGCTAGAAATAGCAAGTTAAAATAAGGCTAGT
CCGTTTTTAGCGCGTGCGCCAATTCTGCAGACAAATGGCTCTAGATTAACCCTCACTAAAGGGAAAGGTC
GGGCAGGAAGAGGGCCTATTTCCCATGATTCCTTCATATTTGCATATACGATACAAGGCTGTTAGAGAGA
TAATTAGAATTAATTTGACTGTAAACACAAAGATATTAGTACAAAATACGTGACGTAGAAAGTAATAATT
TCTTGGGTAGTTTGCAGTTTTAAAATTATGTTTTAAAATGGACTATCATATGCTTACCGTAACTTGAAAG
TATTTCGATTTCTTGGCTTTATATATCTTGTGGAAAGGACGAAACACCGGGAGACCATCGATGAGAGGGT
CTCAGTTTTAGAGCTAGAAATAGCAAGTTAAAATAAGGCTAGTCCGTTATCAACTTGAAAAAGTGGCACC
GAGTCGGTGCTTTTTTTTTCTATAGTGTCACCTAAATTGCAGCTCTGGCCCGTGTCTCAAAATCTCTGGT
ACCCGTTACATAACTTACGGTAAATGGCCCGCCTGGCTGACCGCCCAACGACCCCCGCCCATTGACGTCA
ATAGTAACGCCAATAGGGACTTTCCATTGACGTCAATGGGTGGAGTATTTACGGTAAACTGCCCACTTGG
CAGTACATCAAGTGTATCATATGCCAAGTACGCCCCCTATTGACGTCAATGACGGTAAATGGCCCGCCTG
GCATTGTGCCCAGTACATGACCTTATGGGACTTTCCTACTTGGCAGTACATCTACGTATTAGTCATCGCT
ATTACCATGGTCGAGGTGAGCCCCACGTTCTGCT
Features (pLannotate 1.2.2; 24 found; start..end, strand, type, name):
      1..31      +  promoter       chicken β-actin promoter (fragment): contains a 21-bp deletion relative to the standard chicken β-actin promoter
     32..259     +  intron         hybrid intron: hybrid between chicken β-actin (CBA) and minute virus of mice (MMV) introns (Gray et al., 2011)
    397..2112    +  CDS            Cas9(N): N-terminal portion of Streptococcus pyogenes Cas9 (Zetsche et al., 2015)
   1999..4497    +  CDS            Cas9(C): C-terminal portion of Streptococcus pyogenes Cas9 (Zetsche et al., 2015)
   4498..4545    +  CDS            nucleoplasmin NLS: bipartite nuclear localization signal from nucleoplasmin
   4615..5328    +  CDS            EGFP: EGFP is a basic (constitutively fluorescent) green fluorescent protein published in 1996, derived from Aequorea victoria. It is reported to be a rapidly-maturing weak dimer with moderate acid sensitivity.
   5362..5473    +  polyA_signal   bGH poly(A) signal: bovine growth hormone polyadenylation signal
   5578..5718    +  repeat_region  AAV2 ITR: inverted terminal repeat of adeno-associated virus serotype 2 inverted
   5723..5774    -  misc_feature   bom (fragment): basis of mobility region from pBR322
   5793..6248    +  rep_origin     f1 ori (sequence partly withheld): f1 bacteriophage origin of replication; arrow indicates direction of (+) strand synthesis
   6249..6298    -  misc_feature   bom (fragment): basis of mobility region from pBR322
   6400..6435    -  CDS            rop (fragment): Rop protein, which maintains plasmids at low copy number; rop
   6530..6634    +  promoter       AmpR promoter: bla
   6635..7495    +  CDS            AmpR: β-lactamase; bla; confers resistance to ampicillin, carbenicillin, and related antibiotics
   7666..8254    +  rep_origin     ori: high-copy-number ColE1/pMB1/pBR322/pUC origin of replication
   8316..8556    +  promoter       U6 promoter: RNA polymerase III promoter for human U6 snRNA
   8592..8667    +  misc_RNA       gRNA scaffold: guide RNA scaffold for the Streptococcus pyogenes CRISPR/Cas9 system
   8674..8717    +  misc_RNA       gRNA scaffold (fragment): guide RNA scaffold for the Streptococcus pyogenes CRISPR/Cas9 system
   8757..8774    +  promoter       T3 promoter (fragment): promoter for bacteriophage T3 RNA polymerase
   8792..9032    +  promoter       U6 promoter: RNA polymerase III promoter for human U6 snRNA
   9067..9142    +  misc_RNA       gRNA scaffold: guide RNA scaffold for the Streptococcus pyogenes CRISPR/Cas9 system
   9151..9169    -  promoter       SP6 promoter: promoter for bacteriophage SP6 RNA polymerase
   9206..9491    +  enhancer       CMV enhancer: human cytomegalovirus immediate early enhancer; contains an 18-bp deletion relative to the standard CMV enhancer
   9493..9516    +  promoter       chicken β-actin promoter (fragment): contains a 21-bp deletion relative to the standard chicken β-actin promoter
