[The description below was written by a language model from this plasmid's Addgene catalogue record and pLannotate feature annotations shown in this document.]
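Description:
AIO-GFP is an empty-backbone, all-in-one mammalian expression plasmid of about 9.7 kb for paired-nickase CRISPR genome editing. It is propagated in E. coli as a high-copy plasmid using a ColE1/pUC-type origin and selected with ampicillin through the bla gene. An f1 phage origin is also present. Small rop and bom fragments and a single annotated AAV2 ITR appear to be remnants of the parental vector. With only one ITR annotated, the record gives no indication that the plasmid is meant for AAV packaging.

The payload combines three transcription units. Two tandem human U6 (RNA polymerase III) promoters each sit upstream of a Streptococcus pyogenes guide RNA scaffold, so two user-supplied guide sequences can be inserted by restriction cloning and expressed from the same plasmid. Short SP6 and T3 promoter sequences flank this region. Streptococcus pyogenes Cas9 is driven by a CMV enhancer/chicken β-actin promoter with a hybrid CBA/MVM intron. The annotation splits Cas9 into overlapping N- and C-terminal matches, but these together represent one continuous open reading frame. According to the catalogue entry it carries the D10A nickase mutation. Cas9 is followed by a nucleoplasmin nuclear localisation signal, EGFP and a bGH polyadenylation signal. The record describes EGFP as "coupled" to Cas9, but the element in the short gap between the NLS and EGFP is not annotated.

Delivering both guides and the nickase from one vector ensures that transfected cells receive all the components needed to make offset nicks on opposite strands, which reduces off-target cutting compared with wild-type Cas9. EGFP fluorescence allows transfected cells to be identified or sorted. The two feature tables show the same element order in opposite orientations, and the shorter one differs in length by roughly 220 nt.
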