Addgene plasmid #74119: AIO-GFP
Purpose: (Empty Backbone) All-in-One plasmid encoding dual U6 promoter-driven sgRNAs and EGFP-coupled Cas9-D10A nickase to enhance efficient and accurate genome editing
Depositing lab: Steve Jackson. Depositing organization: Gurdon Institute. Publication: CRISPR-Cas9(D10A) nickase-based genotypic and phenotypic screening to enhance genome editing. Chiang TW, le Sage C, Larrieu D, Demir M, Jackson SP. Sci Rep. 2016 Apr 15;6:24356. doi: 10.1038/srep24356. PubMed 27079678.
Backbone
  Vector backbone: All-in-One
  Backbone size (bp): 9740
  Vector type: Mammalian Expression, CRISPR
Growth in bacteria
  Bacterial resistance: Ampicillin, 100 μg/mL
  Growth temperature: 37°C
  Growth strain: DH5alpha
  Copy number: High Copy
Gene/Insert
  Cloning method: Restriction Enzyme
Terms and licenses: Academic/Nonprofit Terms; Industry Terms: Not Available to Industry
How to cite: AIO-GFP was a gift from Steve Jackson (Addgene plasmid # 74119 ; http://n2t.net/addgene:74119 ; RRID:Addgene_74119)
