>Addgene plasmid #74119 | AIO-GFP | addgene partial sequence | sequence record 141764 | EXFP-R 5'-GTCTTGTAGTTGCCGTCGTC-3'
GGCATGGCGGACTTGAAGAAGTCGTGCTGCTTCATGTGGTCGGGGTAGCGGCTGAAGCACTGCACGCCGT
AGGTCAGGGTGGTCACGAGGGTGGGCCAGGGCACGGGCAGCTTGCCGGTGGTGCAGATGAACTTCAGGGT
CAGCTTGCCGTAGGTGGCATCGCCCTCGCCCTCGCCGGACACGCTGAACTTGTGGCCGTTTACGTCGCCG
TCCAGCTCGACCAGGATGGGCACCACCCCGGTGAACAGCTCCTCGCCCTTGCTCACTGGGCCAGGATTCT
CCTCGACGTCACCGCATGTTAGCAGACTTCCTCTGCCCTCTCCACTGCCGAATTCCTTTTTCTTTTTTGC
CTGGCCGGCCTTTTTCGTGGCCGCCGGCCTTTTGTCGCCTCCCAGCTGAGACAGGTCGATCCGTGTCTCG
TACAGGCCGGTGATGCTCTGGTGGATCAGGGTGGCGTCCAGCACCTCTTTGGTGCTGGTGTACCTCTTCC
GGTCGATGGTGGTGTCAAAGTACTTGAAGGCGGCAGGGGCTCCCAGATTGGTCAGGGTAAACAGGTGGAT
GATATTCTCGGCCTGCTCTCTGATGGGCTTATCCCGGTGCTTGTTGTAGGCGGACAGCACTTTGTCCAGA
TTAGCGTCGGCCAGGATCACTCTCTTGGAGAACTCGCTGATCTGCTCGATGATCTCGTCCAGGTAGTGCT
TGTGCTGTTCCACAAACAGCTGTTTCTGCTCATTATCCTCGGGGGAGCCCTTCAGCTTCTCATAGTGGCT
GGCCAGGTACAGGAAGTTCACATATTTGGAGGGCAGGGCCAGTTCGTTTCCCTTCTGCAGTTCGCCGGCA
GAGGCCAGCATTCTCTTCCGGCCGTT
