>Addgene plasmid #74119 | AIO-GFP | addgene partial sequence | sequence record 141765 | SP6 5'-ATTTAGGTGACACTATAG-3'
ACGGACTAGCCTTATTTTAACTTGCTATTTCTAGCTCTAAAACTGAGACCCTCTCATCGATGGTCTCCCG
GTGTTTCGTCCTTTCCACAAGATATATAAAGCCAAGAAATCGAAATACTTTCAAGTTACGGTAAGCATAT
GATAGTCCATTTTAAAACATAATTTTAAAACTGCAAACTACCCAAGAAATTATTACTTTCTACGTCACGT
ATTTTGTACTAATATCTTTGTGTTTACAGTCAAATTAATTCTAATTATCTCTCTAACAGCCTTGTATCGT
ATATGCAAATATGAAGGAATCATGGGAAATAGGCCCTCTTCCTGCCCGACCTTTCCCTTTAGTGAGGGTT
AATCTAGAGCCATTTGTCTGCAGAATTGGCGCACGCGCTAAAAACGGACTAGCCTTATTTTAACTTGCTA
TTTCTAGCTCTAAAACAAAAAAGCACCGACTCGGTGCCACTTTTTCAAGTTGATAACGGACTAGCCTTAT
TTTAACTTGCTATTTCTAGCTCTAAAACAGGTCTTCGCATGGATCCGAAGACCCCGGTGTTTCGTCCTTT
CCACAAGATATATAAAGCCAAGAAATCGAAATACTTTCAAGTTACGGTAAGCATATGATAGTCCATTTTA
AAACATAATTTTAAAACTGCAAACTACCCAAGAAATTATTACTTTCTACGTCACGTATTTTGTACTAATA
TCTTTGTGTTTACAGTCAAATTAATTCCAATTATCTCTCTAACAGCCTTGTATCGTATATGCAAATATGA
AGGAATCATGGGAAATAGGCCCTCACATGTGAGCAAAAGGCCAGCAAAAGGCCAGGAACCGTAAAAAGGC
CGCGTTGCTGGCGTTTTTCCATAGGCTCCGCCCCCCTGACGAGCATCACAAAAATCGACGCTCAAGTCAG
AGGTGGCGA
